>Addgene plasmid #173402 | RVD-pT9 | addgene full sequence | sequence record 361321 | Addgene NGS Result
GGCTTCAGCAGAGCGCAGATACCAAATACTGTTCTTCTAGTGTAGCCGTAGTTAGGCCACCACTTCAAGA
ACTCTGTAGCACCGCCTACATACCTCGCTCTGCTAATCCTGTTACCAGTGGCTGCTGCCAGTGGCGATAA
GTCGTGTCTTACCGGGTTGGACTCAAGACGATAGTTACCGGATAAGGCGCAGCGGTCGGGCTGAACGGGG
GGTTCGTGCACACAGCCCAGCTTGGAGCGAACGACCTACACCGAACTGAGATACCTACAGCGTGAGCTAT
GAGAAAGCGCCACGCTTCCCGAAGGGAGAAAGGCGGACAGGTATCCGGTAAGCGGCAGGGTCGGAACAGG
AGAGCGCACGAGGGAGCTTCCAGGGGGAAACGCCTGGTATCTTTATAGTCCTGTCGGGTTTCGCCACCTC
TGACTTGAGCGTCGATTTTTGTGATGCTCGTCAGGGGGGCGGAGCCTATGGAAAAACGCCAGCAACGCGG
CCTTTTTACGGTTCCTGGCCTTTTGCTGGCCTTTTGCTCACATGTTCTTTCCTGCGTTATCCACAGAATC
AGGGGATAACGCAGGAAAGAACATGAATTAATTCTCATGTTTGACAGCTTATCATCGATTAGCTTTAATG
CGGTAGTTTATCACAGTTAAATTGCTAACGCAGTCAGGCACCGTGTATGAAATCTAACAATGCGCTCATC
GTCATCCTCGGCACCGTCACCCTGGATGCTGTAGGCATAGGCTTGGTTATGCCGGTACTGCCGGGCCTCT
TGCGGGATATCGTCCATTCCGACAGCATCGCCAGTCACTATGGCGTGCTGCTAGCGCTATATGCGTTGAT
GCAATTTCTATGCGCACCCGTTCTCGGAGCACTGTCCGACCGCTTTGGCCGCCGCCCAGTCCTGCTCGCT
TCGCTACTTGGAGCCACTATCGACTACGCGATCATGGCGACCACACCCGTCCTGTGGATTCTCTACGCCG
GACGCATCGTGGCCGGCATCACCGGCGCCACAGGTGCGGTTGCTGGCGCCTATATCGCCGACATCACCGA
TGGGGAAGATCGGGCTCGCCACTTCGGGCTCATGAGCGCTTGTTTCGGCGTGGGTATGGTGGCAGGCCCC
GTGGCCGGGGGACTGTTGGGCGCCATCTCCTTACATGCACCATTCCTTGCGGCGGCGGTGCTCAACGGCC
TCAACCTACTACTGGGCTGCTTCCTAATGCAGGAGTCGCATAAGGGAGAGCGCCGACCCATGCCCTTGAG
AGCCTTCAACCCAGTCAGCTCCTTCCGGTGGGCGCGGGGCATGACTATCGTCGCCGCACTTATGACTGTC
TTCTTTATCATGCAACTCGTAGGACAGGTGCCGGCAGCGCTCTGGGTCATTTTCGGCGAGGACCGCTTTC
GCTGGAGCGCGACGATGATCGGCCTGTCGCTTGCGGTATTCGGAATCTTGCACGCCCTCGCTCAAGCCTT
CGTCACTGGTCCCGCCACCAAACGTTTCGGCGAGAAGCAGGCCATTATCGCCGGCATGGCGGCCGACGCG
CTGGGCTACGTCTTGCTGGCGTTCGCGACGCGAGGCTGGATGGCCTTCCCCATTATGATTCTTCTCGCTT
CCGGCGGCATCGGGATGCCCGCGTTGCAGGCCATGCTGTCCAGGCAGGTAGATGACGACCATCAGGGACA
GCTTCAAGGATCGCTCGCGGCTCTTACCAGCCTAACTTCGATCATTGGACCGCTGATCGTCACGGCGATT
TATGCCGCCTCGGCGAGCACATGGAACGGGTTGGCATGGATTGTAGGCGCCGCCCTATACCTTGTCTGCC
TCCCCGCGTTGCGTCGCGGTGCATGGAGCCGGGCCACCTCGACCTGAATGGAAGCCGGCGGCACCTCGCT
AACGGATTCACCACTCCAAGAATTGGAGCCAATCAATTCTTGCGGAGAACTGTGAATGCGCAAACCAACC
CTTGATCGGGGAAGAACAGTATGTCGAGCTATTTTTTGACTTACTGGGGATCAAGCCTGATTGGGAGAAA
ATAAAATATCCCCTATAGTGAGTCGTATTACATGGTCATAGCTGTTTCCTGGCAGCTCTGGCCCGTGTCT
CAAAATCTCTGATGTTACATTGCACAAGATAAAAATATATCATCATGCCTCCTCTAGACCAAAGCTGGTC
TCAAGAGGCAATCGCTACAACTTGCTCGGGCGTCAGGCCGTGGGCTTGACAGAGAACTGGTAGAAGGCGC
TGAACAGTCTCAAGAGCCTGTTTGCCACCCCCATTGGAACGAGACCATATCTGGTCGAGCCACCCATGAC
CAAAATCCCTTAACGTGAGTTACGCGTCGTTCCACTGAGCGTCAGACCCCGTAGAAAAGATCAAAGGATC
TTCTTGAGATCCTTTTTTTCTGCGCGTAATCTGCTGCTTGCAAACAAAAAAACCACCGCTACCAGCGGTG
GTTTGTTTGCCGGATCAAGAGCTACCAACTCTTTTTCCGAAGGTAACT
Features (pLannotate 1.2.2; 6 found; start..end, strand, type, name):
    546..585     -  rep_origin     RSF ori (fragment): Plasmids containing the RSF 1030 origin of replication can be propagated in E. coli cells that contain additional plasmids with compatible origins.
    601..629     +  promoter       tet promoter: E. coli promoter for tetracycline efflux protein gene
    677..1867    +  CDS            TcR: tetracycline efflux protein; tet; confers resistance to tetracycline
   1965..2039    +  CDS            KanR (fragment): aminoglycoside phosphotransferase; aphA-3; confers resistance to kanamycin
   2042..2060    -  promoter       T7 promoter: promoter for bacteriophage T7 RNA polymerase
   2384..474     +  rep_origin     ori (across the origin): high-copy-number ColE1/pMB1/pBR322/pUC origin of replication
