[The description below was written by a language model from this plasmid's Addgene catalogue record and pLannotate feature annotations shown in this document.]
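Description:
RVD-pT9 is a small (about 2.5 kb) bacterial cloning plasmid that serves as a module in a library for one-step assembly of custom TALE repeat arrays, such as those used to build DdCBE mitochondrial base editors or other TALE-based proteins. Its backbone is described as a "TetR T vector", a TA-cloning vector into whose TA site the insert was placed. It is maintained in E. coli as a high-copy plasmid through a ColE1/pUC-type origin of replication, and it is selected with tetracycline by means of a TcR efflux-protein gene driven by its native tet promoter. The annotation also picks up short remnants of an RSF origin and of a kanamycin resistance gene, together with a T7 promoter. The two fragments are too small to be functional and are probably leftovers from construction of the backbone.

The insert is a synthetic TALE repeat monomer carrying the NG repeat-variable diresidue (RVD), designated for position 9 of an assembled array. In the TALE code, NG repeats preferentially recognise thymine, which fits the "T9" in the plasmid name. The automated feature table does not annotate the monomer itself. It presumably lies in the unannotated stretch between the T7 promoter and the origin, but the record does not confirm this. The record also does not give the flanking restriction sites or overhangs that fix the monomer's position during assembly, and the cloning sites are listed as unknown. The plasmid is not an expression construct. It is a parts donor, meant to be combined with sister plasmids encoding other RVDs and positions to make DNA-binding arrays for a chosen target sequence.
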