Addgene plasmid #173402: RVD-pT9
Purpose: One-step assembly of custom RVD arrays to construct DdCBE, TALE, etc.
Depositing lab: Bin Shen. Depositing organization: Nanjing Medical University. Publication: Precision modeling of mitochondrial diseases in zebrafish via DdCBE-mediated mtDNA base editing. Guo J, Zhang X, Chen X, Sun H, Dai Y, Wang J, Qian X, Tan L, Lou X, Shen B. Cell Discov. 2021 Sep 3;7(1):78. doi: 10.1038/s41421-021-00307-9. PubMed 34480028.
Backbone
  Vector backbone: TetR T vector
  Vector type: Unspecified
Growth in bacteria
  Bacterial resistance: Tetracycline, 10 μg/mL
  Growth temperature: 37°C
  Growth strain: DH5alpha
  Copy number: High Copy
Gene/Insert
  Gene/Insert name: NG monomer RVD at Position9
  Species: Synthetic
  Mutation: no
  Cloning method: Restriction Enzyme; 5′ cloning site Unknown (unknown if destroyed)
Terms and licenses: Academic/Nonprofit Terms; Industry Terms: Not Available to Industry
Depositor comments: RVD is inserted into TA site of TetR T vector
How to cite: RVD-pT9 was a gift from Bin Shen (Addgene plasmid # 173402 ; http://n2t.net/addgene:173402 ; RRID:Addgene_173402)
