>Addgene plasmid #173402 | RVD-pT9 | depositor partial sequence | sequence record 336357 | RVD flanked by two Bsa I sites
GGTCTCGTTCCAATGGGGGTGGCAAACAGGCTCTTGAGACTGTTCAGCGCCTTCTACCAGTTCTCTGTCA
AGCCCACGGCCTGACGCCCGAGCAAGTTGTAGCGATTGCCTCTTGAGACC
